Addgene plasmid #79534: pEGFP-N3/hArf5(WT)-EGFP
Purpose: Expresses C-terminally EGFP-tagged Arf5(WT) in mammalian cells
Depositing lab: Kazuhisa Nakayama. Depositing organization: Kyoto University, Graduate School of Pharmaceutical Sciences. Publication: Structural basis for Arf6-MKLP1 complex formation on the Flemming body responsible for cytokinesis. Makyio H, Ohgi M, Takei T, Takahashi S, Takatsu H, Katoh Y, Hanai A, Ueda T, Kanaho Y, Xie Y, Shin HW, Kamikubo H, Kataoka M, Kawasaki M, Kato R, Wakatsuki S, Nakayama K. EMBO J. 2012 May 30;31(11):2590-603. doi: 10.1038/emboj.2012.89. Epub 2012 Apr 20. PubMed 22522702.
Backbone
  Vector backbone: pEGFP-N3
  Backbone manufacturer: Clontech
  Vector type: Mammalian Expression
  Selectable markers: Neomycin (select with G418)
Growth in bacteria
  Bacterial resistance: Kanamycin, 50 μg/mL
  Growth temperature: 37°C
  Growth strain: DH5alpha
  Copy number: Unknown
Gene/Insert
  Gene/Insert name: Arf5
  Species: H. sapiens (human)
  Entrez Gene: ARF5
  Tag / fusion protein: EGFP (C terminal on backbone)
Terms and licenses: Academic/Nonprofit Terms; Industry Terms: Not Available to Industry
How to cite: pEGFP-N3/hArf5(WT)-EGFP was a gift from Kazuhisa Nakayama (Addgene plasmid # 79534 ; http://n2t.net/addgene:79534 ; RRID:Addgene_79534)
