[The description below was written by a language model from this plasmid's Addgene catalogue record and pLannotate feature annotations shown in this document.]
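Description:
pEGFP-N3/hArf5(WT)-EGFP is a mammalian expression plasmid built on the Clontech pEGFP-N3 backbone, in which the wild-type human ARF5 coding sequence has been placed in the multiple cloning site upstream of EGFP. The sequenced record is about 5.25 kb. Transcription of the fusion is driven by the human cytomegalovirus immediate early enhancer and promoter, and the ARF5 open reading frame is followed, after a short stretch of residual polylinker, by the mammalian codon-optimized EGFP coding sequence and an SV40 polyadenylation signal. The result is an Arf5 protein carrying EGFP at its C terminus, an arrangement that leaves the N terminus of this small GTPase free.

The plasmid replicates in E. coli from a high-copy ColE1/pUC-type origin and also carries an f1 phage origin for single-stranded DNA production. A single Tn5 aminoglycoside phosphotransferase gene (NeoR/KanR) provides selection in both hosts. A bacterial bla-type promoter drives it for kanamycin resistance in bacteria, and the adjacent SV40 enhancer/early promoter drives it for G418 selection of transfected mammalian cells, with an HSV thymidine kinase polyadenylation signal downstream. The short ble, bGH poly(A) and SV40 large T antigen fragments flagged by the automated annotation appear to be backbone remnants or partial matches rather than functional elements.

The construct is intended for transient or stable expression of fluorescently tagged wild-type Arf5 in mammalian cells. The associated study concerned Arf6–MKLP1 complex formation at the Flemming body during cytokinesis, but the record does not state what role this Arf5 construct played in that work.
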