Features (pLannotate 1.2.2; 16 found; start..end, strand, type, name):
     85..879     +  CDS            NeoR/KanR: aminoglycoside phosphotransferase from Tn5; aph(3')-II (or nptII); confers resistance to neomycin, kanamycin, and G418 (Geneticin®)
    900..1052    +  CDS            ble (fragment): BLE_KLEPN - Experimental evidence at protein level: Swiss-Prot protein existence level 1. Binding protein with a strong affinity to the bleomycin family of antibiotics. Binds to CL990; an antimitotic-antibiotic compound. From Klebsiella pneumoniae.
   1111..1158    +  polyA_signal   HSV TK poly(A) signal: herpes simplex virus thymidine kinase polyadenylation signal (Cole and Stacy, 1985)
   1249..1265    -  polyA_signal   bGH poly(A) signal (fragment): bovine growth hormone polyadenylation signal
   1487..2075    +  rep_origin     ori: high-copy-number ColE1/pMB1/pBR322/pUC origin of replication
   2250..2553    +  enhancer       CMV enhancer: human cytomegalovirus immediate early enhancer
   2554..2757    +  promoter       CMV promoter: human cytomegalovirus (CMV) immediate early promoter
   2780..2802    +  misc_feature   MCS (fragment): multiple cloning site
   2810..3349    +  CDS            ARF5: ARF5_HUMAN - Experimental evidence at protein level: Swiss-Prot protein existence level 1. (Microbial infection) Functions as an allosteric activator of the cholera toxin catalytic subunit, an ADP-ribosyltransferase. From Homo sapiens (Human).
   3351..3376    +  misc_feature   MCS (fragment): multiple cloning site
   3386..4105    +  CDS            EGFP: the original enhanced GFP (Yang et al., 1996) mammalian codon-optimized
   4122..4205    +  CDS            large T antigen (fragment): large T antigen from SV40 (simian virus 40)
   4228..4349    +  polyA_signal   SV40 poly(A) signal: SV40 polyadenylation signal
   4383..4811    -  rep_origin     f1 ori (sequence partly withheld): f1 bacteriophage origin of replication; arrow indicates direction of (+) strand synthesis
   4838..4942    +  promoter       AmpR promoter: bla
   4944..50      +  promoter       SV40 promoter (across the origin): SV40 enhancer and early promoter
>Addgene plasmid #79534 | pEGFP-N3/hArf5(WT)-EGFP | addgene full sequence | sequence record 176237 | Addgene NGS Result
TATTCCAGAAGTAGTGAGGAGGCTTTTTTGGAGGCCTAGGCTTTTGCAAAGATCGATCAAGAGACAGGAT
GAGGATCGTTTCGCATGATTGAACAAGATGGATTGCACGCAGGTTCTCCGGCCGCTTGGGTGGAGAGGCT
ATTCGGCTATGACTGGGCACAACAGACAATCGGCTGCTCTGATGCCGCCGTGTTCCGGCTGTCAGCGCAG
GGGCGCCCGGTTCTTTTTGTCAAGACCGACCTGTCCGGTGCCCTGAATGAACTGCAAGACGAGGCAGCGC
GGCTATCGTGGCTGGCCACGACGGGCGTTCCTTGCGCAGCTGTGCTCGACGTTGTCACTGAAGCGGGAAG
GGACTGGCTGCTATTGGGCGAAGTGCCGGGGCAGGATCTCCTGTCATCTCACCTTGCTCCTGCCGAGAAA
GTATCCATCATGGCTGATGCAATGCGGCGGCTGCATACGCTTGATCCGGCTACCTGCCCATTCGACCACC
AAGCGAAACATCGCATCGAGCGAGCACGTACTCGGATGGAAGCCGGTCTTGTCGATCAGGATGATCTGGA
CGAAGAGCATCAGGGGCTCGCGCCAGCCGAACTGTTCGCCAGGCTCAAGGCGAGCATGCCCGACGGCGAG
GATCTCGTCGTGACCCATGGCGATGCCTGCTTGCCGAATATCATGGTGGAAAATGGCCGCTTTTCTGGAT
TCATCGACTGTGGCCGGCTGGGTGTGGCGGACCGCTATCAGGACATAGCGTTGGCTACCCGTGATATTGC
TGAAGAGCTTGGCGGCGAATGGGCTGACCGCTTCCTCGTGCTTTACGGTATCGCCGCTCCCGATTCGCAG
CGCATCGCCTTCTATCGCCTTCTTGACGAGTTCTTCTGAGCGGGACTCTGGGGTTCGAAATGACCGACCA
AGCGACGCCCAACCTGCCATCACGAGATTTCGATTCCACCGCCGCCTTCTATGAAAGGTTGGGCTTCGGA
ATCGTTTTCCGGGACGCCGGCTGGATGATCCTCCAGCGCGGGGATCTCATGCTGGAGTTCTTCGCCCACC
CTAGGGGGAGGCTAACTGAAACACGGAAGGAGACAATACCGGAAGGAACCCGCGCTATGACGGCAATAAA
AAGACAGAATAAAACGCACGGTGTTGGGTCGTTTGTTCATAAACGCGGGGTTCGGTCCCAGGGCTGGCAC
TCTGTCGATACCCCACCGAGACCCCATTGGGGCCAATACGCCCGCGTTTCTTCCTTTTCCCCACCCCACC
CCCCAAGTTCGGGTGAAGGCCCAGGGCTCGCAGCCAACGTCGGGGCGGCAGGCCCTGCCATAGCCTCAGG
TTACTCATATATACTTTAGATTGATTTAAAACTTCATTTTTAATTTAAAAGGATCTAGGTGAAGATCCTT
TTTGATAATCTCATGACCAAAATCCCTTAACGTGAGTTTTCGTTCCACTGAGCGTCAGACCCCGTAGAAA
AGATCAAAGGATCTTCTTGAGATCCTTTTTTTCTGCGCGTAATCTGCTGCTTGCAAACAAAAAAACCACC
GCTACCAGCGGTGGTTTGTTTGCCGGATCAAGAGCTACCAACTCTTTTTCCGAAGGTAACTGGCTTCAGC
AGAGCGCAGATACCAAATACTGTTCTTCTAGTGTAGCCGTAGTTAGGCCACCACTTCAAGAACTCTGTAG
CACCGCCTACATACCTCGCTCTGCTAATCCTGTTACCAGTGGCTGCTGCCAGTGGCGATAAGTCGTGTCT
TACCGGGTTGGACTCAAGACGATAGTTACCGGATAAGGCGCAGCGGTCGGGCTGAACGGGGGGTTCGTGC
ACACAGCCCAGCTTGGAGCGAACGACCTACACCGAACTGAGATACCTACAGCGTGAGCTATGAGAAAGCG
CCACGCTTCCCGAAGGGAGAAAGGCGGACAGGTATCCGGTAAGCGGCAGGGTCGGAACAGGAGAGCGCAC
GAGGGAGCTTCCAGGGGGAAACGCCTGGTATCTTTATAGTCCTGTCGGGTTTCGCCACCTCTGACTTGAG
CGTCGATTTTTGTGATGCTCGTCAGGGGGGCGGAGCCTATGGAAAAACGCCAGCAACGCGGCCTTTTTAC
GGTTCCTGGCCTTTTGCTGGCCTTTTGCTCACATGTTCTTTCCTGCGTTATCCCCTGATTCTGTGGATAA
CCGTATTACCGCCATGCATTAGTTATTAATAGTAATCAATTACGGGGTCATTAGTTCATAGCCCATATAT
GGAGTTCCGCGTTACATAACTTACGGTAAATGGCCCGCCTGGCTGACCGCCCAACGACCCCCGCCCATTG
ACGTCAATAATGACGTATGTTCCCATAGTAACGCCAATAGGGACTTTCCATTGACGTCAATGGGTGGAGT
ATTTACGGTAAACTGCCCACTTGGCAGTACATCAAGTGTATCATATGCCAAGTACGCCCCCTATTGACGT
CAATGACGGTAAATGGCCCGCCTGGCATTATGCCCAGTACATGACCTTATGGGACTTTCCTACTTGGCAG
TACATCTACGTATTAGTCATCGCTATTACCATGGTGATGCGGTTTTGGCAGTACATCAATGGGCGTGGAT
AGCGGTTTGACTCACGGGGATTTCCAAGTCTCCACCCCATTGACGTCAATGGGAGTTTGTTTTGGCACCA
AAATCAACGGGACTTTCCAAAATGTCGTAACAACTCCGCCCCATTGACGCAAATGGGCGGTAGGCGTGTA
CGGTGGGAGGTCTATATAAGCAGAGCTGGTTTAGTGAACCGTCAGATCCGCTAGCGCTACCGGACTCAGA
TCCGCCACCATGGGCCTCACCGTGTCCGCGCTCTTTTCGCGGATCTTCGGGAAGAAGCAGATGCGGATTC
TCATGGTTGGCTTGGATGCGGCTGGCAAGACCACAATCCTGTACAAACTGAAGTTGGGGGAGATTGTCAC
CACCATCCCAACCATAGGCTTCAATGTAGAAACAGTGGAATATAAGAACATCTGTTTCACAGTCTGGGAC
GTGGGAGGCCAGGACAAGATTCGGCCTCTGTGGCGGCACTACTTCCAGAACACTCAGGGCCTCATCTTTG
TGGTGGACAGTAATGACCGGGAGCGGGTCCAAGAATCTGCTGATGAACTCCAGAAGATGCTGCAGGAGGA
CGAGCTGCGGGATGCAGTGCTGCTGGTATTTGCCAACAAGCAGGACATGCCCAACGCCATGCCCGTGAGC
GAGCTGACTGACAAGCTGGGGCTACAGCACTTACGCAGCCGCACGTGGTATGTCCAGGCCACCTGTGCCA
CCCAAGGCACAGGTCTGTACGATGGTCTGGACTGGCTGTCCCACGAGCTGTCAAAGCGCCTCGACGGTAC
CGCGGGCCCGGGATCCATCGCCACCATGGTGAGCAAGGGCGAGGAGCTGTTCACCGGGGTGGTGCCCATC
CTGGTCGAGCTGGACGGCGACGTAAACGGCCACAAGTTCAGCGTGTCCGGCGAGGGCGAGGGCGATGCCA
CCTACGGCAAGCTGACCCTGAAGTTCATCTGCACCACCGGCAAGCTGCCCGTGCCCTGGCCCACCCTCGT
GACCACCCTGACCTACGGCGTGCAGTGCTTCAGCCGCTACCCCGACCACATGAAGCAGCACGACTTCTTC
AAGTCCGCCATGCCCGAAGGCTACGTCCAGGAGCGCACCATCTTCTTCAAGGACGACGGCAACTACAAGA
CCCGCGCCGAGGTGAAGTTCGAGGGCGACACCCTGGTGAACCGCATCGAGCTGAAGGGCATCGACTTCAA
GGAGGACGGCAACATCCTGGGGCACAAGCTGGAGTACAACTACAACAGCCACAACGTCTATATCATGGCC
GACAAGCAGAAGAACGGCATCAAGGTGAACTTCAAGATCCGCCACAACATCGAGGACGGCAGCGTGCAGC
TCGCCGACCACTACCAGCAGAACACCCCCATCGGCGACGGCCCCGTGCTGCTGCCCGACAACCACTACCT
GAGCACCCAGTCCGCCCTGAGCAAAGACCCCAACGAGAAGCGCGATCACATGGTCCTGCTGGAGTTCGTG
ACCGCCGCCGGGATCACTCTCGGCATGGACGAGCTGTACAAGTAAAGCGGCCGCGACTCTAGATCATAAT
CAGCCATACCACATTTGTAGAGGTTTTACTTGCTTTAAAAAACCTCCCACACCTCCCCCTGAACCTGAAA
CATAAAATGAATGCAATTGTTGTTGTTAACTTGTTTATTGCAGCTTATAATGGTTACAAATAAAGCAATA
GCATCACAAATTTCACAAATAAAGCATTTTTTTCACTGCATTCTAGTTGTGGTTTGTCCAAACTCATCAA
TGTATCTTAAGGCGTAAATTGTAAGCGTTAATATTTTGTTAAAATTCGCGTTAAATTTTTGTTAAATCAG
CTCATTTTTTAACCAATAGGCCGAAATCGGCAAAATCCCTTATAAATCAAAAGAATAGACCGAGATAGGG
T
[37 nt withheld, positions 4482-4518]
AAAGAACGTGGACTCCAACGTCAAAGG
[49 nt withheld, positions 4546-4594]
T
[91 nt withheld, positions 4596-4686]
G
[124 nt withheld, positions 4688-4811]
CAGGTGGCACTTTTCGGGGAAATGTGCGCGGAACCCCTATTTGTTTATTTTTCTAAATACATTCAAATAT
GTATCCGCTCATGAGACAATAACCCTGATAAATGCTTCAATAATATTGAAAAAGGAAGAGTCCTGAGGCG
GAAAGAACCAGCTGTGGAATGTGTGTCAGTTAGGGTGTGGAAAGTCCCCAGGCTCCCCAGCAGGCAGAAG
TATGCAAAGCATGCATCTCAATTAGTCAGCAACCAGGTGTGGAAAGTCCCCAGGCTCCCCAGCAGGCAGA
AGTATGCAAAGCATGCATCTCAATTAGTCAGCAACCATAGTCCCGCCCCTAACTCCGCCCATCCCGCCCC
TAACTCCGCCCAGTTCCGCCCATTCTCCGCCCCATGGCTGACTAATTTTTTTTATTTATGCAGAGGCCGA
GGCCGCCTCGGCCTCTGAGC
